>Addgene plasmid #102808 | Lv EF1a HP1cs-Frb1x PGK Puro | addgene full sequence | sequence record 198229 | Addgene NGS Result
GGAAGGGCTAATTCACTCCCAAAGAAGACAAGATATCCTTGATCTGTGGATCTACCACACACAAGGCTAC
TTCCCTGATTAGCAGAACTACACACCAGGGCCAGGGGTCAGATATCCACTGACCTTTGGATGGTGCTACA
AGCTAGTACCAGTTGAGCCAGATAAGGTAGAAGAGGCCAATAAAGGAGAGAACACCAGCTTGTTACACCC
TGTGAGCCTGCATGGGATGGATGACCCGGAGAGAGAAGTGTTAGAGTGGAGGTTTGACAGCCGCCTAGCA
TTTCATCACGTGGCCCGAGAGCTGCATCCGGAGTACTTCAAGAACTGCTGATATCGAGCTTGCTACAAGG
GACTTTCCGCTGGGGACTTTCCAGGGAGGCGTGGCCTGGGCGGGACTGGGGAGTGGCGAGCCCTCAGATC
CTGCATATAAGCAGCTGCTTTTTGCCTGTACTGGGTCTCTCTGGTTAGACCAGATCTGAGCCTGGGAGCT
CTCTGGCTAACTAGGGAACCCACTGCTTAAGCCTCAATAAAGCTTGCCTTGAGTGCTTCAAGTAGTGTGT
GCCCGTCTGTTGTGTGACTCTGGTAACTAGAGATCCCTCAGACCCTTTTAGTCAGTGTGGAAAATCTCTA
GCAGTGGCGCCCGAACAGGGACTTGAAAGCGAAAGGGAAACCAGAGGAGCTCTCTCGACGCAGGACTCGG
CTTGCTGAAGCGCGCACGGCAAGAGGCGAGGGGCGGCGACTGGTGAGTACGCCAAAAATTTTGACTAGCG
GAGGCTAGAAGGAGAGAGATGGGTGCGAGAGCGTCAGTATTAAGCGGGGGAGAATTAGATCGCGATGGGA
AAAAATTCGGTTAAGGCCAGGGGGAAAGAAAAAATATAAATTAAAACATATAGTATGGGCAAGCAGGGAG
CTAGAACGATTCGCAGTTAATCCTGGCCTGTTAGAAACATCAGAAGGCTGTAGACAAATACTGGGACAGC
TACAACCATCCCTTCAGACAGGATCAGAAGAACTTAGATCATTATATAATACAGTAGCAACCCTCTATTG
TGTGCATCAAAGGATAGAGATAAAAGACACCAAGGAAGCTTTAGACAAGATAGAGGAAGAGCAAAACAAA
AGTAAGACCACCGCACAGCAAGCGGCCGGCCGCTGATCTTCAGACCTGGAGGAGGAGATATGAGGGACAA
TTGGAGAAGTGAATTATATAAATATAAAGTAGTAAAAATTGAACCATTAGGAGTAGCACCCACCAAGGCA
AAGAGAAGAGTGGTGCAGAGAGAAAAAAGAGCAGTGGGAATAGGAGCTTTGTTCCTTGGGTTCTTGGGAG
CAGCAGGAAGCACTATGGGCGCAGCGTCAATGACGCTGACGGTACAGGCCAGACAATTATTGTCTGGTAT
AGTGCAGCAGCAGAACAATTTGCTGAGGGCTATTGAGGCGCAACAGCATCTGTTGCAACTCACAGTCTGG
GGCATCAAGCAGCTCCAGGCAAGAATCCTGGCTGTGGAAAGATACCTAAAGGATCAACAGCTCCTGGGGA
TTTGGGGTTGCTCTGGAAAACTCATTTGCACCACTGCTGTGCCTTGGAATGCTAGTTGGAGTAATAAATC
TCTGGAACAGATTTGGAATCACACGACCTGGATGGAGTGGGACAGAGAAATTAACAATTACACAAGCTTA
ATACACTCCTTAATTGAAGAATCGCAAAACCAGCAAGAAAAGAATGAACAAGAATTATTGGAATTAGATA
AATGGGCAAGTTTGTGGAATTGGTTTAACATAACAAATTGGCTGTGGTATATAAAATTATTCATAATGAT
AGTAGGAGGCTTGGTAGGTTTAAGAATAGTTTTTGCTGTACTTTCTATAGTGAATAGAGTTAGGCAGGGA
TATTCACCATTATCGTTTCAGACCCACCTCCCAACCCCGAGGGGACCCGACAGGCCCGAAGGAATAGAAG
AAGAAGGTGGAGAGAGAGACAGAGACAGATCCATTCGATTAGTGAACGGATCTCGACGGTATCGCCTTTA
AAAGAAAAGGGGGGATTGGGGGGTACAGTGCAGGGGAAAGAATAGTAGACATAATAGCAACAGACATACA
AACTAAAGAATTACAAAAACAAATTACAAAAATTCAAAATTTTCGGGTTTATTACAGGGACAGCAGAGAT
CCAGTTTATCGATGAGGCCCTTTCGTCTTCACTCGAGGTGCCCGTCAGTGGGCAGAGCGCACATCGCCCA
CAGTCCCCGAGAAGTTGGGGGGAGGGGTCGGCAATTGAACCGGTGCCTAGAGAAGGTGGCGCGGGGTAAA
CTGGGAAAGTGATGTCGTGTACTGGCTCCGCCTTTTTCCCGAGGGTGGGGGAGAACCGTATATAAGTGCA
GTAGTCGCCGTGAACGTTCTTTTTCGCAACGGGTTTGCCGCCAGAACACAGGTAAGTGCCGTGTGTGGTT
CCCGCGGGCCTGGCCTCTTTACGGGTTATGGCCCTTGCGTGCCTTGAATTACTTCCACCTGGCTGCAGTA
CGTGATTCTTGATCCCGAGCTTCGGGTTGGAAGTGGGTGGGAGAGTTCGAGGCCTTGCGCTTAAGGAGCC
CCTTCGCCTCGTGCTTGAGTTGAGGCCTGGCCTGGGCGCTGGGGCCGCCGCGTGCGAATCTGGTGGCACC
TTCGCGCCTGTCTCGCTGCTTTCGATAAGTCTCTAGCCATTTAAAATTTTTGATGACCTGCTGCGACGCT
TTTTTTCTGGCAAGATAGTCTTGTAAATGCGGGCCAAGATCTGCACACTGGTATTTCGGTTTTTGGGGCC
GCGGGCGGCGACGGGGCCCGTGCGTCCCAGCGCACATGTTCGGCGAGGCGGGGCCTGCGAGCGCGGCCAC
CGAGAATCGGACGGGGGTAGTCTCAAGCTGGCCGGCCTGCTCTGGTGCCTGGCCTCGCGCCGCCGTGTAT
CGCCCCGCCCTGGGCGGCAAGGCTGGCCCGGTCGGCACCAGTTGCGTGAGCGGAAAGATGGCCGCTTCCC
GGCCCTGCTGCAGGGAGCTCAAAATGGAGGACGCGGCGCTCGGGAGAGCGGGCGGGTGAGTCACCCACAC
AAAGGAAAAGGGCCTTTCCGTCCTCAGCCGTCGCTTCATGTGACTCCACGGAGTACCGGGCGCCGTCCAG
GCACCTCGATTAGTTCTCGAGCTTTTGGAGTACGTCGTCTTTAGGTTGGGGGGAGGGGTTTTATGCGATG
GAGTTTCCCCACACTGAGTGGGTGGAGACTGAAGTTAGGCCAGCTTGGCACTTGATGTAATTCTCCTTGG
AATTTGCCCTTTTTGAGTTTGGATCTTGGTTCATTCTCAAGCCTCAGACAGTGGTTCAAAGTTTTTTTCT
TCCATTTCAGGTGTCGTGAGGATCCGCGGCCGCGCCACCATGAAGGAGGGTGAAAACAATAAGCCCAGGG
AGAAATCAGAAGGAAACAAGAGGAAATCCAGTTTCTCCAACAGCGCTGATGATATTAAATCTAAAAAAAA
GAGAGAGCAAAGCAATGATATCGCTCGGGGCTTTGAGAGAGGACTGGAACCAGAAAAGATCATCGGAGCA
ACAGATTCCTGCGGTGACTTAATGTTCTTAATGAAATGGAAAGACACAGATGAAGCTGACCTGGTTCTTG
CAAAAGAAGCTAACGTGAAGTGTCCACAGATTGTGATAGCATTTTATGAAGAGAGACTGACGTGGCACGC
ATATCCAGAGGATGCGGAAAACAAAGAAAAAGAAAGCGCGAAGAGCAAGGGCGAATTCGACCCAGCTTTC
TTGTACAAAGTGGTTGATCTAGAGGGCCCTATGTGGCATGAAGGCCTGGAAGAGGCATCTCGTTTGTACT
TTGGGGAAAGGAACGTGAAAGGCATGTTTGAGGTGCTGGAGCCCTTGCATGCTATGATGGAACGGGGCCC
CCAGACTCTGAAGGAAACATCCTTTAATCAGGCCTATGGTCGAGATTTAATGGAGGCCCAAGAGTGGTGC
AGGAAGTACATGAAATCAGGGAATGTCAAGGACCTCACCCAAGCCTGGGACCTCTATTATCATGTGTTCC
GACGAATCTCAAAGCAGTTCGGCTAGGCGGCCGCGCCGGCTCTAGATCGCGAACGCGTGAATTCTACCGG
GTAGGGGAGGCGCTTTTCCCAAGGCAGTCTGGAGCATGCGCTTTAGCAGCCCCGCTGGGCACTTGGCGCT
ACACAAGTGGCCTCTGGCCTCGCACACATTCCACATCCACCGGTAGGCGCCAACCGGCTCCGTTCTTTGG
TGGCCCCTTCGCGCCACCTTCTACTCCTCCCCTAGTCAGGAAGTTCCCCCCCGCCCCGCAGCTCGCGTCG
TGCAGGACGTGACAAATGGAAGTAGCACGTCTCACTAGTCTCGTGCAGATGGACAGCACCGCTGAGCAAT
GGAAGCGGGTAGGCCTTTGGGGCAGCGGCCAATAGCAGCTTTGCTCCTTCGCTTTCTGGGCTCAGAGGCT
GGGAAGGGGTGGGTCCGGGGGCGGGCTCAGGGGCGGGCTCAGGGGCGGGGCGGGCGCCCGAAGGTCCTCC
GGAGGCCCGGCATTCTGCACGCTTCAAAAGCGCACGTCTGCCGCGCTGTTCTCCTCTTCCTCATCTCCGG
GCCTTTCGACCTGCAGCCCAAGCTTACCATGACCGAGTACAAGCCCACGGTGCGCCTCGCCACCCGCGAC
GACGTCCCCAGGGCCGTACGCACCCTCGCCGCCGCGTTCGCCGACTACCCCGCCACGCGCCACACCGTCG
ATCCGGACCGCCACATCGAGCGGGTCACCGAGCTGCAAGAACTCTTCCTCACGCGCGTCGGGCTCGACAT
CGGCAAGGTGTGGGTCGCGGACGACGGCGCCGCGGTGGCGGTCTGGACCACGCCGGAGAGCGTCGAAGCG
GGGGCGGTGTTCGCCGAGATCGGCCCGCGCATGGCCGAGTTGAGCGGTTCCCGGCTGGCCGCGCAGCAAC
AGATGGAAGGCCTCCTGGCGCCGCACCGGCCCAAGGAGCCCGCGTGGTTCCTGGCCACCGTCGGCGTCTC
GCCCGACCACCAGGGCAAGGGTCTGGGCAGCGCCGTCGTGCTCCCCGGAGTGGAGGCGGCCGAGCGCGCC
GGGGTGCCCGCCTTCCTGGAGACCTCCGCGCCCCGCAACCTCCCCTTCTACGAGCGGCTCGGCTTCACCG
TCACCGCCGACGTCGAGGTGCCCGAAGGACCGCGCACCTGGTGCATGACCCGCAAGCCCGGTGCCTGACG
GGCGCGTCTGGAACAATCAACCTCTGGATTACAAAATTTGTGAAAGATTGACTGGTATTCTTAACTATGT
TGCTCCTTTTACGCTATGTGGATACGCTGCTTTAATGCCTTTGTATCATGCTATTGCTTCCCGTATGGCT
TTCATTTTCTCCTCCTTGTATAAATCCTGGTTGCTGTCTCTTTATGAGGAGTTGTGGCCCGTTGTCAGGC
AACGTGGCGTGGTGTGCACTGTGTTTGCTGACGCAACCCCCACTGGTTGGGGCATTGCCACCACCTGTCA
GCTCCTTTCCGGGACTTTCGCTTTCCCCCTCCCTATTGCCACGGCGGAACTCATCGCCGCCTGCCTTGCC
CGCTGCTGGACAGGGGCTCGGCTGTTGGGCACTGACAATTCCGTGGTGTTGTCGGGGAAGCTGACGTCCT
TTCCATGGCTGCTCGCCTGTGTTGCCACCTGGATTCTGCGCGGGACGTCCTTCTGCTACGTCCCTTCGGC
CCTCAATCCAGCGGACCTTCCTTCCCGCGGCCTGCTGCCGGCTCTGCGGCCTCTTCCGCGTCTTCGCCTT
CGCCCTCAGACGAGTCGGATCTCCCTTTGGGCCGCCTCCCCGCCTGGAATTAATTCTGCAGTCGAGACCT
AGAAAAACATGGAGCAATCACAAGTAGCAATACAGCAGCTACCAATGCTGATTGTGCCTGGCTAGAAGCA
CAAGAGGAGGAGGAGGTGGGTTTTCCAGTCACACCTCAGGTACCTTTAAGACCAATGACTTACAAGGCAG
CTGTAGATCTTAGCCACTTTTTAAAAGAAAAGAGGGGACTGGAAGGGCTAATTCACTCCCAACGAAGACA
AGATATCCTTGATCTGTGGATCTACCACACACAAGGCTACTTCCCTGATTAGCAGAACTACACACCAGGG
CCAGGGGTCAGATATCCACTGACCTTTGGATGGTGCTACAAGCTAGTACCAGTTGAGCCAGATAAGGTAG
AAGAGGCCAATAAAGGAGAGAACACCAGCTTGTTACACCCTGTGAGCCTGCATGGGATGGATGACCCGGA
GAGAGAAGTGTTAGAGTGGAGGTTTGACAGCCGCCTAGCATTTCATCACGTGGCCCGAGAGCTGCATCCG
GAGTACTTCAAGAACTGCTGATATCGAGCTTGCTACAAGGGACTTTCCGCTGGGGACTTTCCAGGGAGGC
GTGGCCTGGGCGGGACTGGGGAGTGGCGAGCCCTCAGATCCTGCATATAAGCAGCTGCTTTTTGCCTGTA
CTGGGTCTCTCTGGTTAGACCAGATCTGAGCCTGGGAGCTCTCTGGCTAACTAGGGAACCCACTGCTTAA
GCCTCAATAAAGCTTGCCTTGAGTGCTTCAAGTAGTGTGTGCCCGTCTGTTGTGTGACTCTGGTAACTAG
AGATCCCTCAGACCCTTTTAGTCAGTGTGGAAAATCTCTAGCAGTAGTAGTTCATGTCATCTTATTATTC
AGTATTTATAACTTGCAAAGAAATGAATATCAGAGAGTGAGAGGCCTTGACATTGCTAGCGTTTACCGTC
GACCTCTAGCTAGAGCTTGGCGTAATCATGGTCATAGCTGTTTCCTGTGTGAAATTGTTATCCGCTCACA
ATTCCACACAACATACGAGCCGGAAGCATAAAGTGTAAAGCCTGGGGTGCCTAATGAGTGAGCTAACTCA
CATTAATTGCGTTGCGCTCACTGCCCGCTTTCCAGTCGGGAAACCTGTCGTGCCAGCTGCATTAATGAAT
CGGCCAACGCGCGGGGAGAGGCGGTTTGCGTATTGGGCGCTCTTCCGCTTCCTCGCTCACTGACTCGCTG
CGCTCGGTCGTTCGGCTGCGGCGAGCGGTATCAGCTCACTCAAAGGCGGTAATACGGTTATCCACAGAAT
CAGGGGATAACGCAGGAAAGAACATGTGAGCAAAAGGCCAGCAAAAGGCCAGGAACCGTAAAAAGGCCGC
GTTGCTGGCGTTTTTCCATAGGCTCCGCCCCCCTGACGAGCATCACAAAAATCGACGCTCAAGTCAGAGG
TGGCGAAACCCGACAGGACTATAAAGATACCAGGCGTTTCCCCCTGGAAGCTCCCTCGTGCGCTCTCCTG
TTCCGACCCTGCCGCTTACCGGATACCTGTCCGCCTTTCTCCCTTCGGGAAGCGTGGCGCTTTCTCATAG
CTCACGCTGTAGGTATCTCAGTTCGGTGTAGGTCGTTCGCTCCAAGCTGGGCTGTGTGCACGAACCCCCC
GTTCAGCCCGACCGCTGCGCCTTATCCGGTAACTATCGTCTTGAGTCCAACCCGGTAAGACACGACTTAT
CGCCACTGGCAGCAGCCACTGGTAACAGGATTAGCAGAGCGAGGTATGTAGGCGGTGCTACAGAGTTCTT
GAAGTGGTGGCCTAACTACGGCTACACTAGAAGAACAGTATTTGGTATCTGCGCTCTGCTGAAGCCAGTT
ACCTTCGGAAAAAGAGTTGGTAGCTCTTGATCCGGCAAACAAACCACCGCTGGTAGCGGTGGTTTTTTTG
TTTGCAAGCAGCAGATTACGCGCAGAAAAAAAGGATCTCAAGAAGATCCTTTGATCTTTTCTACGGGGTC
TGACGCTCAGTGGAACGAAAACTCACGTTAAGGGATTTTGGTCATGAGATTATCAAAAAGGATCTTCACC
TAGATCCTTTTAAATTAAAAATGAAGTTTTAAATCAATCTAAAGTATATATGAGTAAACTTGGTCTGACA
GTTACCAATGCTTAATCAGTGAGGCACCTATCTCAGCGATCTGTCTATTTCGTTCATCCATAGTTGCCTG
ACTCCCCGTCGTGTAGATAACTACGATACGGGAGGGCTTACCATCTGGCCCCAGTGCTGCAATGATACCG
CGAGACCCACGCTCACCGGCTCCAGATTTATCAGCAATAAACCAGCCAGCCGGAAGGGCCGAGCGCAGAA
GTGGTCCTGCAACTTTATCCGCCTCCATCCAGTCTATTAATTGTTGCCGGGAAGCTAGAGTAAGTAGTTC
GCCAGTTAATAGTTTGCGCAACGTTGTTGCCATTGCTACAGGCATCGTGGTGTCACGCTCGTCGTTTGGT
ATGGCTTCATTCAGCTCCGGTTCCCAACGATCAAGGCGAGTTACATGATCCCCCATGTTGTGCAAAAAAG
CGGTTAGCTCCTTCGGTCCTCCGATCGTTGTCAGAAGTAAGTTGGCCGCAGTGTTATCACTCATGGTTAT
GGCAGCACTGCATAATTCTCTTACTGTCATGCCATCCGTAAGATGCTTTTCTGTGACTGGTGAGTACTCA
ACCAAGTCATTCTGAGAATAGTGTATGCGGCGACCGAGTTGCTCTTGCCCGGCGTCAATACGGGATAATA
CCGCGCCACATAGCAGAACTTTAAAAGTGCTCATCATTGGAAAACGTTCTTCGGGGCGAAAACTCTCAAG
GATCTTACCGCTGTTGAGATCCAGTTCGATGTAACCCACTCGTGCACCCAACTGATCTTCAGCATCTTTT
ACTTTCACCAGCGTTTCTGGGTGAGCAAAAACAGGAAGGCAAAATGCCGCAAAAAAGGGAATAAGGGCGA
CACGGAAATGTTGAATACTCATACTCTTCCTTTTTCAATATTATTGAAGCATTTATCAGGGTTATTGTCT
CATGAGCGGATACATATTTGAATGTATTTAGAAAAATAAACAAATAGGGGTTCCGCGCACATTTCCCCGA
AAAGTGCCACCTGACGTCGACGGATCGGGAGATCAACTTGTTTATTGCAGCTTATAATGGTTACAAATAA
AGCAATAGCATCACAAATTTCACAAATAAAGCATTTTTTTCACTGCATTCTAGTTGTGGTTTGTCCAAAC
TCATCAATGTATCTTATCATGTCTGGATCAACTGGATAACTCAAGCTAACCAAAATCATCCCAAACTTCC
CACCCCATACCCTATTACCACTGCCAATTACCTGTGGTTTCATTTACTCTAAACCTGTGATTCCTCTGAA
TTATTTTCATTTTAAAGAAATTGTATTTGTTAAATATGTACTACAAACTTAGTAGTT
Features (pLannotate 1.2.2; 25 found; start..end, strand, type, name):
    376..633     +  LTR            5' LTR (truncated): truncated 5' long terminal repeat (LTR) from HIV-1
    680..805     +  misc_feature   HIV-1 Ψ: packaging signal of human immunodeficiency virus type 1
    789..1127    +  CDS            HIV-1 gag (fragment): gag protein from human immunodeficiency virus 1; gag
   1302..1535    +  misc_feature   RRE: The Rev response element (RRE) of HIV-1 allows for Rev-dependent mRNA export from the nucleus to the cytoplasm.
   1912..2012    +  CDS            Rev (fragment): human immunodeficiency virus 1 (HIV-1) Rev protein; rev; enhances nuclear export of unspliced and incompletely spliced viral mRNAs
   2027..2142    +  misc_feature   cPPT/CTS: central polypurine tract and central termination sequence of HIV-1 (lacking the first T)
   2220..2431    +  promoter       EF-1α core promoter: core promoter for human elongation factor EF-1α
   2432..3370    +  intron         EF-1α intron A: intron upstream of the start codon of human EF-1α
   3400..3756    +  CDS            Cbx5 (fragment): CBX5_MOUSE - Also known as Hp1a. Experimental evidence at protein level: Swiss-Prot protein existence level 1. Component of heterochromatin that recognizes and binds histone H3 tails methylated at 'Lys-9' (H3K9me), leading to epigenetic repression. In contrast, it is excluded from chromatin when 'Tyr-41' of histone H3 is phosphorylated (H3Y41ph). Can interact with lamin-B receptor (LBR). This interaction can contribute to the association of the heterochromatin with the inner nuclear membrane. Involved in the formation of functional kinetochore through interaction with MIS12 complex proteins (B
   3770..3794    -  protein_bind   attB2: mutant version of attB; recombination site for the Gateway® BP reaction BP Clonase™
   3811..4074    +  CDS            FRB (fragment): FKBP-rapamycin binding domain of human FRAP
   4129..4628    +  promoter       PGK promoter: mouse phosphoglycerate kinase 1 promoter
   4649..5248    +  CDS            PuroR: puromycin N-acetyltransferase; pac from Streptomyces alboniger; confers resistance to puromycin
   5265..5853    +  misc_feature   WPRE: woodchuck hepatitis virus posttranscriptional regulatory element
   5870..6388    +  CDS            nef (fragment): NEF_HV1BR - Experimental evidence at protein level: Swiss-Prot protein existence level 1. Extracellular Nef protein targets CD4(+) T-lymphocytes for apoptosis by interacting with CXCR4 surface receptors (PubMed:14990729). From Human immunodeficiency virus type 1 group M subtype B (isolate BRU/LAI) (HIV-1).
   6436..6693    +  LTR            5' LTR (truncated): truncated 5' long terminal repeat (LTR) from HIV-1
   6845..6861    -  protein_bind   lac operator: The lac repressor binds to the lac operator to inhibit transcription in E. coli. This inhibition can be relieved by adding lactose or isopropyl-β-D-thiogalactopyranoside (IPTG). lac repressor encoded by lacI
   6869..6899    -  promoter       lac promoter: promoter for the E. coli lac operon
   6914..6935    -  protein_bind   CAP binding site: CAP binding activates transcription in the presence of cAMP. E. coli catabolite activator protein
   6948..7040    -  CDS            lacI (fragment): lac repressor; lacI; The lac repressor binds to the lac operator to inhibit transcription in E. coli. This inhibition can be relieved by adding lactose or isopropyl-β-D-thiogalactopyranoside (IPTG).
   7223..7811    -  rep_origin     ori: high-copy-number ColE1/pMB1/pBR322/pUC origin of replication
   7982..8842    -  CDS            AmpR: β-lactamase; bla; confers resistance to ampicillin, carbenicillin, and related antibiotics
   8843..8947    -  promoter       AmpR promoter: bla
   8995..9129    +  polyA_signal   SV40 poly(A) signal: SV40 polyadenylation signal
   9296..328     +  CDS            nef (fragment) (across the origin): NEF_HV1BR - Experimental evidence at protein level: Swiss-Prot protein existence level 1. Extracellular Nef protein targets CD4(+) T-lymphocytes for apoptosis by interacting with CXCR4 surface receptors (PubMed:14990729). From Human immunodeficiency virus type 1 group M subtype B (isolate BRU/LAI) (HIV-1).
