[The description below was written by a language model from this plasmid's Addgene catalogue record and pLannotate feature annotations shown in this document.]
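Description:
Lv EF1a HP1cs-Frb1x PGK Puro is a 9.3 kb HIV-1-based lentiviral expression plasmid on a pLenti backbone, part of the FIRE-Cas9 system for chemically induced epigenome editing. In bacteria it is maintained through a high-copy ColE1/pUC-type origin and an ampicillin resistance gene (β-lactamase). The viral portion is bounded by two HIV-1 LTR elements, both annotated as truncated, each preceded by nef-derived sequence. It carries the Ψ packaging signal with a gag fragment, the Rev response element for Rev-dependent export of the genomic RNA, the cPPT/CTS, and a WPRE placed downstream of the cargo to boost transcript expression. The plasmid therefore supplies the transfer genome only, and packaging functions must come from elsewhere.

The cargo consists of two expression units in tandem. The human EF-1α core promoter with its intron A drives the HP1cs-Frb1x fusion. This fusion comprises a fragment of mouse Cbx5 (HP1α, a heterochromatin protein that binds H3K9-methylated histone tails and mediates repression) joined, across a residual Gateway attB2 scar, to a single copy of the FRB domain, the FKBP-rapamycin binding domain of human FRAP. "cs" presumably denotes the chromoshadow domain, but the record does not spell this out. A separate mouse PGK promoter drives puromycin N-acetyltransferase for selection of transduced mammalian cells. FRB heterodimerises with FKBP in the presence of rapamycin, so this construct provides the recruitable effector. It is presumably brought to Cas9-targeted loci by an FKBP-bearing partner encoded on other plasmids of the system, allowing rapid and reversible targeted recruitment of the HP1 silencing activity. The record notes that part of the plasmid was derived from an earlier deposited construct.
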