Addgene plasmid #102808: Lv EF1a HP1cs-Frb1x PGK Puro
Purpose: Lentiviral plasmid from FIRE-Cas9 system to express HP1cs-Frb1x fusion protein
Depositing lab: Jerry Crabtree. Depositing organization: Stanford University. Publication: Rapid and reversible epigenome editing by endogenous chromatin regulators. Braun SMG, Kirkland JG, Chory EJ, Husmann D, Calarco JP, Crabtree GR. Nat Commun. 2017 Sep 15;8(1):560. doi: 10.1038/s41467-017-00644-y. PubMed 28916764.
Backbone
  Vector backbone: pLenti
  Vector type: Mammalian Expression, Lentiviral, CRISPR
  Selectable markers: Puromycin
Growth in bacteria
  Bacterial resistance: Ampicillin, 100 μg/mL
  Growth temperature: 37°C
  Growth strain: NEB Stable
  Copy number: High Copy
Gene/Insert
  Gene/Insert name: HP1cs-Frb1x
  Promoter: EF1a
  Cloning method: Gibson Cloning
  Sequencing primers: 5′ EF1a Fw; 3′ PGK Rv
Resource information
  A portion of this plasmid was derived from a plasmid made by: modified from addgene plasmid #44195
Terms and licenses: Academic/Nonprofit Terms; Industry Terms: Not Available to Industry
How to cite: Lv EF1a HP1cs-Frb1x PGK Puro was a gift from Jerry Crabtree (Addgene plasmid # 102808 ; http://n2t.net/addgene:102808 ; RRID:Addgene_102808)
